Addgene plasmid #10960: pEGFP-C1 NFAT
Depositing lab: Toren Finkel. Publication: Ras regulates NFAT3 activity in cardiac myocytes. Ichida M, Finkel T. J Biol Chem. 2001 Feb 2. 276(5):3524-30. 10.1074/jbc.M004275200 PubMed 11044444.
Backbone
  Vector backbone: pEGFP C1
  Backbone manufacturer: BD Biosciences (Clontech)
  Backbone size w/o insert (bp): 4731
  Vector type: Mammalian Expression
  Selectable markers: Neomycin (select with G418)
Growth in bacteria
  Bacterial resistance: Kanamycin, 50 μg/mL
  Growth temperature: 37°C
  Growth strain: DH5alpha
  Copy number: High Copy
Gene/Insert
  Gene/Insert name: NFAT (alt name: nuclear factor of activated T cells)
  Species: M. musculus (mouse)
  Insert size (bp): 2000
  Entrez Gene: Nfatc2 (a.k.a. AI607462, NF-ATc2, NF-ATp, NFAT1, NFAT1-D, Nfatp)
  Tag / fusion protein: EGFP (N terminal on backbone)
  Cloning method: Restriction Enzyme
  Sequencing primers: 5′ EGFP-C; 3′ SV40pA-R
Terms and licenses: Academic/Nonprofit Terms; Industry Terms: Not Available to Industry
How to cite: pEGFP-C1 NFAT was a gift from Toren Finkel (Addgene plasmid # 10960)
