[The description below was written by a language model from this plasmid's Addgene catalogue record.]
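Description:
pEGFP-C1 NFAT is a mammalian expression plasmid built on the Clontech pEGFP-C1 backbone (4731 bp without insert), carrying a roughly 2 kb mouse insert recorded as NFAT, nuclear factor of activated T cells. The catalogue links the insert to the Nfatc2 gene (also known as NFAT1 or NFATp). The associated publication concerns NFAT3 in cardiac myocytes, so the exact family member and the extent of the coding region should be confirmed by sequencing. At about 2 kb, the insert may not cover a full-length coding sequence, and the record does not say which portion is present. It was cloned by restriction enzyme methods downstream of EGFP, so the protein is expressed with EGFP fused to its N terminus.

The plasmid is maintained at high copy in standard E. coli cloning strains under kanamycin selection. In mammalian cells, stable transfectants can be selected with G418 through the neomycin resistance marker. In the pEGFP-C1 design, a single resistance gene serves both purposes. No feature table is provided and the record does not name the promoter. The standard pEGFP-C1 backbone drives the fusion from the CMV immediate-early promoter and ends it with an SV40 polyadenylation signal, which fits the SV40pA reverse sequencing primer listed.

A fluorescent NFAT fusion of this kind is typically used to follow the subcellular localisation of the transcription factor in live or fixed cells, particularly its calcineurin-dependent movement from cytoplasm to nucleus on activation. The linked study on Ras regulation of NFAT activity in cardiac myocytes suggests it was used to monitor NFAT behaviour in that signalling context.
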