>Addgene plasmid #10960 | pEGFP-C1 NFAT | addgene partial sequence | sequence record 17926 | 10960 with EGFP-C
GTCCGGACTCAGATCTCGAGCTCAAGCTTCGAATTCTGCAGTCGACGGTACCGCGGGCCCGGGATCCATG
GGGGCGGCCAGCTGCGAGGATGAGGAGCTGGAATTTAAGCTGGTGTTCGGGGAGGAAAAGGAGGCCCCCC
CGCTGGGCGCGGGGGGATTGGGGGAAGAACTGGACTCAGAGGATGCCCCGCCATGCTGCCGTCTGGCCTT
GGGAGAGCCCCCTCCCTATGGCGCTGCACCTATCGGTATTCCCCGACCTCCACCCCCTCGGCCTGGCATG
CATTCGCCACCGCCGCGACCAGCCCCCTCACCTGGCACCTGGGAGAGCCAGCCCGCCAGGTCGGTGAGGC
TGGGAGGACCAGGAGGGGGTGCTGGGGGTGCTGGGGGTGGCCGTGTTCTCGAGTGTCCCAGCATCCGCAT
CACCTCCATCTCTCCCACGCCGGAGCCGCCAGCAGCGCTGGAGGACAACCCTGATGCCTGGGGGGACGGC
TCTCCTAGAGATTACCCCCCACCAGAAGGCTTTGGGGGCTACAGAGAAGCAGGGGCCCAGGGTGGGGGGG
CCTTCTTCAGCCCAAGCCCTGGCAGCAGCAGCCTGTCCTCGTGGAGCTTCTTCTCCGATGCCTCTGACGA
GGCAGCCCTGTATGCAGCCTGCGACGAGGTGGAGTCTGAGCTAAATGAGGCGGCCTCCCGCTTTGGCCTG
GGCTCCCCGCTGCCCTCGCCCCGGGCCTCCCCTCGGCCATGGACCCCCGAAGATCCCTGGAGCCTGTATG
GTCCAAGCCCCGGAGGCCGAGGGCCAGAGGATAGCTGGCTACTCCTCAGTGCTCCTGGGCCCACCCCAGC
CTCCCCGCGG
